Addgene plasmid #36825: TAL2424
Depositing lab: Keith Joung. Depositing organization: Massachusetts General Hospital. Publication: FLASH assembly of TALENs for high-throughput genome editing. Reyon D, Tsai SQ, Khayter C, Foden JA, Sander JD, Joung JK. Nat Biotechnol. 2012 Apr 8. doi: 10.1038/nbt.2170. PubMed 22484455.
Backbone
  Vector backbone: JDS74
  Backbone manufacturer: Joung lab (Addgene Plasmid # 32288)
  Backbone size w/o insert (bp): 6447
  Vector type: Mammalian, T7 for in vitro mRNA synthesis
Growth in bacteria
  Bacterial resistance: Ampicillin, 100 μg/mL
  Growth temperature: 37°C
  Growth strain: XL1 Blue
  Copy number: High Copy
Gene/Insert
  Gene/Insert name: TFE3-TALEN_Left (alt name: TFE3)
  Species: H. sapiens (human)
  Insert size (bp): 1640
  Entrez Gene: Tfe3 (a.k.a. F830016E06Rik, Tcfe3, Tfe-3, bHLHe33, mTFE3)
  Promoter: CMV
  Tag / fusion protein: 3X Flag (N terminal on backbone); WT FOKI (C terminal on backbone)
  Cloning method: Restriction Enzyme; 5′ cloning site BsmBI (destroyed during cloning); 3′ cloning site BsmBI (destroyed during cloning)
  Sequencing primers: 5′ CMV-F; 3′ BGH-rev
Terms and licenses: Academic/Nonprofit Terms; Industry Terms: Not Available to Industry
Depositor comments: Target binding site: TCATGTCTCATGCGGCCG It is strongly recommended that users perform a diagnostic digest to verify this plasmid prior to use. For example, a double digest of the plasmid with BamHI and KpnI should result in two bands at 2.2kb and 5.9kb.
How to cite: TAL2424 was a gift from Keith Joung (Addgene plasmid # 36825 ; http://n2t.net/addgene:36825 ; RRID:Addgene_36825)
