[The description below was written by a language model from this plasmid's Addgene catalogue record.]
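Description:
TAL2424 is a mammalian expression plasmid encoding the left monomer of a TALEN pair directed against the human TFE3 gene. It is built on the JDS74 TALEN backbone, a roughly 6.4 kb vector propagated at high copy in E. coli under ampicillin selection. The record lists the vector type as mammalian with a T7 promoter for in vitro mRNA synthesis, so the nuclease can be delivered either by transfecting the plasmid, where a CMV promoter drives expression, or as mRNA transcribed in vitro. No feature table is provided, so other backbone elements such as the replication origin and polyadenylation signal are not explicitly recorded. The use of a BGH reverse sequencing primer does suggest a BGH terminator region downstream of the insert.

The insert, about 1.6 kb, is an array of TAL effector repeats produced by the FLASH assembly method and designed to recognise a specific 18-nucleotide site in TFE3. It was cloned between two BsmBI sites that were destroyed in the process. This places the array in frame with elements supplied by the backbone: an N-terminal 3X FLAG tag for detection and a C-terminal wild-type FokI nuclease domain. Because FokI cleaves only as a dimer, this left-half construct is meant to be co-expressed with a matching right-half TALEN that binds the opposite strand nearby. The pair then creates a double-strand break in the intervening spacer, allowing targeted mutagenesis or gene editing at TFE3 in human cells. The insert species is given as human, although the linked gene entry carries mouse-style aliases, a small inconsistency in the record.
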