>Addgene plasmid #36825 | TAL2424 | depositor partial sequence | sequence record 46018 | TAL2424 sequence 1640 bps
GAACCTGACCCCAGACCAGGTAGTCGCAATCGCGTCACATGACGGGGGAAAGCAAGCCCTGGAAACCGTG
CAAAGGTTGTTGCCGGTCCTTTGTCAAGACCACGGCCTTACACCGGAGCAAGTCGTGGCCATTGCAAGCA
ACATCGGTGGCAAACAGGCTCTTGAGACGGTTCAGAGACTTCTCCCAGTTCTCTGTCAAGCCCACGGGCT
GACTCCCGATCAAGTTGTAGCGATTGCGTCCAACGGTGGAGGGAAACAAGCATTGGAGACTGTCCAACGG
CTCCTTCCCGTGTTGTGTCAAGCCCACGGTTTGACGCCTGCACAAGTGGTCGCCATCGCCAACAACAACG
GCGGTAAGCAGGCGCTGGAAACAGTACAGCGCCTGCTGCCTGTACTGTGCCAGGATCATGGACTGACCCC
AGACCAGGTAGTCGCAATCGCGTCAAACGGAGGGGGAAAGCAAGCCCTGGAAACCGTGCAAAGGTTGTTG
CCGGTCCTTTGTCAAGACCACGGCCTTACACCGGAGCAAGTCGTGGCCATTGCATCCCACGACGGTGGCA
AACAGGCTCTTGAGACGGTTCAGAGACTTCTCCCAGTTCTCTGTCAAGCCCACGGGCTGACTCCCGATCA
AGTTGTAGCGATTGCGTCCAACGGTGGAGGGAAACAAGCATTGGAGACTGTCCAACGGCTCCTTCCCGTG
TTGTGTCAAGCCCACGGTTTGACGCCTGCACAAGTGGTCGCCATCGCCAGCCATGATGGCGGTAAGCAGG
CGCTGGAAACAGTACAGCGCCTGCTGCCTGTACTGTGCCAGGATCATGGACTGACCCCAGACCAGGTAGT
CGCAATCGCGTCGAACATTGGGGGAAAGCAAGCCCTGGAAACCGTGCAAAGGTTGTTGCCGGTCCTTTGT
CAAGACCACGGCCTTACACCGGAGCAAGTCGTGGCCATTGCAAGCAATGGGGGTGGCAAACAGGCTCTTG
AGACGGTTCAGAGACTTCTCCCAGTTCTCTGTCAAGCCCACGGGCTGACTCCCGATCAAGTTGTAGCGAT
TGCGAATAACAATGGAGGGAAACAAGCATTGGAGACTGTCCAACGGCTCCTTCCCGTGTTGTGTCAAGCC
CACGGTTTGACGCCTGCACAAGTGGTCGCCATCGCCAGCCATGATGGCGGTAAGCAGGCGCTGGAAACAG
TACAGCGCCTGCTGCCTGTACTGTGCCAGGATCATGGACTGACCCCAGACCAGGTAGTCGCAATCGCGAA
CAATAATGGGGGAAAGCAAGCCCTGGAAACCGTGCAAAGGTTGTTGCCGGTCCTTTGTCAAGACCACGGC
CTTACACCGGAGCAAGTCGTGGCCATTGCAAATAATAACGGTGGCAAACAGGCTCTTGAGACGGTTCAGA
GACTTCTCCCAGTTCTCTGTCAAGCCCACGGGCTGACTCCCGATCAAGTTGTAGCGATTGCGTCGCATGA
CGGAGGGAAACAAGCATTGGAGACTGTCCAACGGCTCCTTCCCGTGTTGTGTCAAGCCCACGGTTTGACG
CCTGCACAAGTGGTCGCCATCGCCAGCCATGATGGCGGTAAGCAGGCGCTGGAAACAGTACAGCGCCTGC
TGCCTGTACTGTGCCAGGATCATGGACTGA
