>Addgene plasmid #36825 | TAL2424 | addgene partial sequence | sequence record 48185 | CMV-F 5'-CGCAAATGGGCGGTAGGCGTG-3'
ACTAGAGAACCCACTGCTTACTGGCTTATCGAAATTAATACGACTCACTATAGGGAGACCCAAGCTGGCT
AGCACCATGGACTACAAAGACCATGACGGTGATTATAAAGATCATGACATCGATTACAAGGATGACGATG
ACAAGATGGCCCCCAAGAAGAAGAGGAAGGTGGGCATTCACCGCGGGGTACCTATGGTGGACTTGAGGAC
ACTCGGTTATTCGCAACAGCAACAGGAGAAAATCAAGCCTAAGGTCAGGAGCACCGTCGCGCAACACCAC
GAGGCGCTTGTGGGGCATGGCTTCACTCATGCGCATATTGTCGCGCTTTCACAGCACCCTGCGGCGCTTG
GGACGGTGGCTGTCAAATACCAAGATATGATTGCGGCCCTGCCCGAAGCCACGCACGAGGCAATTGTAGG
GGTCGGTAAACAGTGGTCGGGAGCGCGAGCACTTGAGGCGCTGCTGACTGTGGCGGGTGAGCTTAGGGGG
CCTCCGCTCCAGCTCGACACCGGGCAGCTGCTGAAGATCGCGAAGAGAGGGGGAGTAACAGCGGTAGAGG
CAGTGCACGCCTGGCGCAATGCGCTCACCGGGGCCCCCTTGAACCTGACCCCAGACCAGGTAGTCGCAAT
CGCGTCACATGACGGGGGAAAGCAAGCCCTGGAAACCGTGCAAAGGTTGTTGCCGGTCCTTTGTCAAGAC
CACGGCCTTACACCGGAGCAAGTCGTGGCCATTGCAAGCAACATCGGTGGCAAACAGGCTCTTGAGACGG
TTCAGAGACTTCTCCCAGTTCTCTGTCAAGCCCACGGGCTGACTCCCGATCAAGTTGTAGCGATTGCGTC
CAACGGTGGAGGGAAACAAGCATTGGAGACTGTC
