>Addgene plasmid #36825 | TAL2424 | addgene partial sequence | sequence record 48186 | JDS-TALEN-F 5'-TAGGGGTCGGTAAACAGTGG-3'
GCGGGTGAGCTTAGGGGGCCTCCGCTCCAGCTCGACACCGGGCAGCTGCTGAAGATCGCGAAGAGAGGGG
GAGTAACAGCGGTAGAGGCAGTGCACGCCTGGCGCAATGCGCTCACCGGGGCCCCCTTGAACCTGACCCC
AGACCAGGTAGTCGCAATCGCGTCACATGACGGGGGAAAGCAAGCCCTGGAAACCGTGCAAAGGTTGTTG
CCGGTCCTTTGTCAAGACCACGGCCTTACACCGGAGCAAGTCGTGGCCATTGCAAGCAACATCGGTGGCA
AACAGGCTCTTGAGACGGTTCAGAGACTTCTCCCAGTTCTCTGTCAAGCCCACGGGCTGACTCCCGATCA
AGTTGTAGCGATTGCGTCCAACGGTGGAGGGAAACAAGCATTGGAGACTGTCCAACGGCTCCTTCCCGTG
TTGTGTCAAGCCCACGGTTTGACGCCTGCACAAGTGGTCGCCATCGCCAACAACAACGGCGGTAAGCAGG
CGCTGGAAACAGTACAGCGCCTGCTGCCTGTACTGTGCCAGGATCATGGACTGACCCCAGACCAGGTAGT
CGCAATCGCGTCAAACGGAGGGGGAAAGCAAGCCCTGGAAACCGTGCAAAGGTTGTTGCCGGTCCTTTGT
CAAGACCACGGCCTTACACCGGAGCAAGTCGTGGCCATTGCATCCCACGACGGTGGCAAACAGGCTCTTG
AGACGGTTCAGAGACTTCTCCCAGTTCTCTGTCAAGCCCACGGGCTGACTCCCGATCAAGTTGTAGCGAT
TGCGTCCAACGGTGGAGGGAAACAAGCATTGGAGACTGTCCAACGGCTCCTTCCCGTGTTGTGTCAAGCC
CACGGTTTGACGCCTGCACAAGTGGTCGCCATCGCCAGCCATGATGGCGGTAAGCAGGCGCTGGAAACAG
TACAGCGCCTGCTGCCTGTACTGTGCCAGGATCATGGACTGA
